>Addgene plasmid #24284 | pMT-Mad2-GFP | addgene partial sequence | sequence record 30189 | 24284 with BGH-rev
ATGGTGAGGTGATGATGACCGGTACGCGTAGAATCGAGACCGAGGAGAGGGTTAGGGATAGGCTTACCTT
CGAAGGGCCCTCTAGCTTACGTCACGTGGACCGGTGCTTGTACAGCTCGTCCATGCCGAGAGTGATCCCG
GCGGCGGTCACGAACTCCAGCAGGACCATGTGATCGCGCTTCTCGTTGGGGTCTTTGCTCAGGGCGGACT
GGGTGCTCAGGTAGTGGTTGTCGGGCAGCAGCACGGGGCCGTCGCCGATGGGGGTGTTCTGCTGGTAGTG
GTCGGCGAGCTGCACGCTGCCGTCCTCGATGTTGTGGCGGATCTTGAAGTTCACCTTGATGCCGTTCTTC
TGCTTGTCGGCCATGATATAGACGTTGTGGCTGTTGTAGTTGTACTCCAGCTTGTGCCCCAGGATGTTGC
CGTCCTCCTTGAAGTCGATGCCCTTCAGCTCGATGCGGTTCACCAGGGTGTCGCCCTCGAACTTCACCTC
GGCGCGGGTCTTGTAGTTGCCGTCGTCCTTGAAGAAGATGGTGCGCTCCTGGACGTAGCCTTCGGGCATG
GCGGACTTGAAGAAGTCGTGCTGCTTCATGTGGTCGGGGTAGCGGCTGAAGCACTGCACGCCGTAGGTCA
GGGTGGTCACGAGGGTGGGCCAGGGCACGGGCAGCTTGCCGGTGGTGCAG
