>Addgene plasmid #24284 | pMT-Mad2-GFP | addgene partial sequence | sequence record 30190 | 24284 with MT-forward
ACTACTAGTCAGTGTGGTGGAATTCTGCAGATATCGACAAGTTTGTACAAAAAAGCAGGCTCCGCGGCCG
CCCCCTTCACCATGTCAACTGCCCAGGCGACCAAAAACTGCATCACACTCAAGGGCTCCGCTCAGATTAT
TGTGGAATACCTTAAGTACGGCATCAATTCGATCCTTTTCCAACGCGGAATTTACCCAGCCGAAGACTTT
AACAACACGCAGCAGTATGGGCTGACCATTCTAATGTCCAAGGATCCCAAGATCAAGACCTTTCTGCAGA
ACGTGCTCAGCCAAACTGAAGAATGGCTCTCGAAGAACATGATCAACAAGATCTCGATGGTCATTACGAA
CGCCCACACCAAGGAGGTGCTCGAGTGCTGGGACTTTAATATGCAGGCCGAGTTGGGCGATGGCGATATC
AGTGATCCCACCAAGGCAACAACCACCAAGGAGCTGAGTCGCATACAGAACGAGATTCGCGACGTTATGC
GGCAGATCTCGGCCACCGTGAGCTATTTGCCACTGCTCGATTGCATCTGCACCTTCGACATAATGATTCA
CACGCTACAGAACACCGAATTACCGGCCAAATGGGACGAAACGGGTGCCATTGTCATACAGAATCCGCAG
GCCGTCCAGCTGCGCTCCTTTTCCACAGGACTGCACAAGGTGGACACCGTGGTCAACTACAAGATGAGCA
CT
