[The description below was written by a language model from this plasmid's Addgene catalogue record.]
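Description:
pMT-Mad2-GFP is an insect-cell expression plasmid built on the pMT-WG backbone (recorded as 6786 bp without insert). It carries the Drosophila melanogaster Mad2 coding sequence (CG17498; an insert of about 624 bp) fused to a GFP tag supplied by the backbone at the C terminus. In bacteria it is maintained as a high-copy plasmid under ampicillin selection. The record does not list the origin of replication, any marker for selection in insect cells, or the promoter explicitly. The "pMT" designation conventionally refers to vectors that use the copper-inducible Drosophila metallothionein promoter, but this is inferred from the name rather than stated in the catalogue fields.

According to the depositor's notes, the Mad2 cDNA was amplified from a library and placed in pENTR-D-TOPO, and the entry-clone insert was then transferred into pMT-WG. The cloning sites are listed as AttR1 and AttR2, which points to a Gateway-style destination vector, where recombination between an entry clone and the attR sites puts the open reading frame in frame with the downstream GFP. The record labels the method as restriction enzyme cloning and does not say whether the sites survive, so the exact junctions are unclear.

Mad2 is a core component of the spindle assembly checkpoint that accumulates at unattached kinetochores. A GFP fusion allows its localisation and dynamics to be followed in cultured Drosophila cells. The associated publication concerns Spindly, checkpoint silencing and dynein recruitment to the kinetochore, which fits use of this construct as a fluorescent kinetochore and checkpoint marker. No feature table was provided, so other elements of the plasmid cannot be described.
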