Addgene plasmid #24284: pMT-Mad2-GFP
Depositing lab: Ron Vale. Depositing organization: University of California, San Francisco (UCSF). Publication: Spindly, a novel protein essential for silencing the spindle assembly checkpoint, recruits dynein to the kinetochore. Griffis ER, Stuurman N, Vale RD. J Cell Biol. 2007 Jun 18. 177(6):1005-15. 10.1083/jcb.200702062 PubMed 17576797.
Backbone
  Vector backbone: pMT-WG
  Backbone size w/o insert (bp): 6786
  Vector type: Insect Expression
Growth in bacteria
  Bacterial resistance: Ampicillin, 100 μg/mL
  Growth temperature: 37°C
  Growth strain: DH5alpha
  Copy number: High Copy
Gene/Insert
  Gene/Insert name: Mad2 (alt name: CG17498)
  Species: D. melanogaster (fly)
  Insert size (bp): 624
  GenBank ID: NM_139734
  Entrez Gene: mad2 (a.k.a. Dmel_CG17498, CG17498, Dmel\CG17498, MAD2, Mad2)
  Tag / fusion protein: GFP (C terminal on backbone)
  Cloning method: Restriction Enzyme; 5′ cloning site AttR1 (unknown if destroyed); 3′ cloning site AttR2 (unknown if destroyed)
  Sequencing primers: 5′ M13 Fwd
Terms and licenses: Academic/Nonprofit Terms; Industry Terms: Not Available to Industry
Depositor comments: This cDNA was amplified from a library, ligated into pENTR-D-Topo and then the pENTR insert was ligated into pMT-WG.
How to cite: pMT-Mad2-GFP was a gift from Ron Vale (Addgene plasmid # 24284 ; http://n2t.net/addgene:24284 ; RRID:Addgene_24284)
